Addgene plasmid #136810: pEBTet-SNAP-KIAA0841
Purpose: Mammalian expression of the centrosomal protein KIAA0841 N-terminally fused to SNAP-tag
Depositing lab: Kai Johnsson. Depositing organization: Swiss Federal Institute of Technology (EPFL). Publication: Selective chemical crosslinking reveals a Cep57-Cep63-Cep152 centrosomal complex. Lukinavicius G, Lavogina D, Orpinell M, Umezawa K, Reymond L, Garin N, Gonczy P, Johnsson K. Curr Biol. 2013 Feb 4;23(3):265-70. doi: 10.1016/j.cub.2012.12.030. Epub 2013 Jan 17. PubMed 23333316.
Backbone
  Vector backbone: pEBTet
  Backbone size w/o insert (bp): 11264
  Vector type: Mammalian Expression
  Selectable markers: Puromycin
Growth in bacteria
  Bacterial resistance: Ampicillin, 100 μg/mL
  Growth temperature: 37°C
  Growth strain: DH5alpha
  Copy number: High Copy
Gene/Insert
  Gene/Insert name: SNAP-KIAA0841
  Species: H. sapiens (human), Synthetic
  Insert size (bp): 2775
  Entrez Gene: HAUS5 (a.k.a. dgt5, KIAA0841)
  Promoter: CMV-TetO2
  Tag / fusion protein: FLAG-tag / His-tag (N terminal on insert)
  Cloning method: Gateway Cloning
  Sequencing primers: 5′ CMV_Fwd; 3′ BGH_Rev
Terms and licenses: Academic/Nonprofit Terms; Industry Terms: Not Available to Industry
How to cite: pEBTet-SNAP-KIAA0841 was a gift from Kai Johnsson (Addgene plasmid # 136810 ; http://n2t.net/addgene:136810 ; RRID:Addgene_136810)
