[The description below was written by a language model from this plasmid's Addgene catalogue record and pLannotate feature annotations shown in this document.]
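Description:
pEBTet-SNAP-KIAA0841 is an episomal, tetracycline-regulated mammalian expression plasmid built on the pEBTet backbone. In bacteria it is maintained through a high-copy ColE1/pUC-type origin and an ampicillin resistance gene. In mammalian cells the Epstein-Barr virus oriP element and the EBNA1 coding sequence allow the plasmid to replicate and persist as an extrachromosomal episome, and an SV40 promoter-driven puromycin N-acetyltransferase cassette allows selection of cells that carry it. Short fragments of EBV genes and of pBR322 sequences (tetracycline resistance, bom) appear to be backbone remnants without a stated function.

The payload is human KIAA0841, now known as HAUS5, a subunit of the HAUS augmin-like complex involved in spindle assembly and centrosome integrity. It is fused at its N-terminus to SNAP-tag, which the annotation picks up as an MGMT fragment because SNAP-tag is engineered from that human alkyltransferase. A His tag lies just upstream of SNAP; the catalogue also lists a FLAG tag, which the feature tables do not annotate. The HAUS5 open reading frame is flanked by attB1 and attB2 sites, consistent with Gateway cloning, and is followed by a bGH polyadenylation signal. Expression comes from a CMV enhancer/promoter carrying two tet operator sites. A separate cassette, with RSV promoter elements and a rabbit β-globin intron, expresses the TetR repressor from the same plasmid, so transcription should stay repressed until tetracycline or doxycycline releases TetR from the operators.

The construct is intended for inducible expression of a SNAP-tagged centrosomal protein that can be covalently labelled with benzylguanine substrates, and the associated work used chemical crosslinking to study centrosomal complexes. The depositor sequence is about 120 nt longer than the sequencing-derived record, and the difference falls within oriP, which is annotated as a fragment in the latter.
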