Features (pLannotate 1.2.2; 31 found; start..end, strand, type, name):
     85..196     +  polyA_signal   bGH poly(A) signal: bovine growth hormone polyadenylation signal
    737..2526    -  rep_origin     oriP: Epstein-Barr virus oriP replication origin (Yates et al., 2000)
   2527..2745    -  CDS            gL (fragment): GL_EBVB9 - Experimental evidence at protein level: Swiss-Prot protein existence level 1. The heterodimer glycoprotein H-glycoprotein L is required for the fusion of viral and plasma membranes leading to virus entry into the host cell. Acts as a functional inhibitor of gH and maintains gH in an inhibited form. Upon binding to host integrins, gL dissociates from gH leading to activation of the viral fusion glycoproteins gB and gH. Fusion of EBV with B-lymphocytes requires the additional receptor- binding protein gp42, which forms a complex with gH/gL. The heterodimer gH/gL targets also host EPHA
   2828..4755    -  CDS            EBNA1 (fragment): Epstein-Barr nuclear antigen 1, also known as EBNA-1 crucial for latent viral infection, and for episomal amplification of vectors containing the oriP origin (Okita et al., 2013)
   4793..5137    -  CDS            BRRF2_EBVB9 (fragment): Protein inferred from homology: Swiss-Prot protein existence level 3. From Epstein-Barr virus (strain B95-8) (HHV-4) (Human herpesvirus 4).
   5140..5163    -  promoter       tet promoter (fragment): E. coli promoter for tetracycline efflux protein gene
   5276..5380    +  promoter       AmpR promoter: bla
   5381..6241    +  CDS            AmpR: β-lactamase; bla; confers resistance to ampicillin, carbenicillin, and related antibiotics
   6412..7000    +  rep_origin     ori: high-copy-number ColE1/pMB1/pBR322/pUC origin of replication
   7046..7169    -  CDS            TcR (fragment): tetracycline efflux protein; tet; confers resistance to tetracycline
   7207..7504    +  promoter       SV40 promoter: SV40 enhancer and early promoter
   7581..8180    +  CDS            PuroR: puromycin N-acetyltransferase; pac from Streptomyces alboniger; confers resistance to puromycin
   8271..8405    +  polyA_signal   SV40 poly(A) signal: SV40 polyadenylation signal
   8527..8579    -  misc_feature   bom (fragment): basis of mobility region from pBR322
   8710..8803    +  ncRNA          Retro dr1: Accession: RF00214 - Retrovirus direct repeat 1 (dr1)
   8839..9100    +  promoter       RSV promoter: Rous sarcoma virus enhancer/promoter
   9126..9186    +  promoter       SV40 promoter (fragment): SV40 early promoter
   9217..9789    +  intron         β-globin intron: intron from rabbit β-globin gene
   9844..9862    +  promoter       T7 promoter: promoter for bacteriophage T7 RNA polymerase
   9873..10493   +  CDS            tetR: TETR2_ECOLX - Experimental evidence at protein level: Swiss-Prot protein existence level 1. TetR is the repressor of the tetracycline resistance element; its N-terminal region forms a helix-turn-helix structure and binds DNA. Binding of tetracycline to TetR reduces the repressor affinity for the tetracycline resistance gene (tetA) promoter operator sites. From Escherichia coli.
  10535..10656   +  polyA_signal   SV40 poly(A) signal: SV40 polyadenylation signal
  10711..11090   +  enhancer       CMV enhancer: human cytomegalovirus immediate early enhancer
  11091..11294   +  promoter       CMV promoter: human cytomegalovirus (CMV) immediate early promoter
  11296..11315   +  promoter       PLtetO-1 promoter (fragment): modified phage lambda PL promoter with tet operator sites (Lutz and Bujard, 1997)
  11317..11336   +  promoter       PLtetO-1 promoter (fragment): modified phage lambda PL promoter with tet operator sites (Lutz and Bujard, 1997)
  11344..11377   +  promoter       TRE3GV promoter (fragment): 3rd-generation Tet-responsive promoter that can be activated by binding of Tet-On® 3G, optimized for retroviral and lentiviral vectors
  11493..11510   +  CDS            9xHis (fragment): 9xHis affinity tag
  11511..12053   +  CDS            MGMT (fragment): MGMT_HUMAN - Experimental evidence at protein level: Swiss-Prot protein existence level 1. Involved in the cellular defense against the biological effects of O6-methylguanine (O6-MeG) and O4-methylthymine (O4-MeT) in DNA. Repairs the methylated nucleobase in DNA by stoichiometrically transferring the methyl group to a cysteine residue in the enzyme. This is a suicide reaction: the enzyme is irreversibly inactivated. From Homo sapiens (Human).
  12096..12120   +  protein_bind   attB1: mutant version of attB; recombination site for the Gateway® BP reaction BP Clonase™
  12123..14021   +  CDS            HAUS5: HAUS5_HUMAN - Also known as KIAA0841. Experimental evidence at protein level: Swiss-Prot protein existence level 1. Contributes to mitotic spindle assembly, maintenance of centrosome integrity and completion of cytokinesis as part of the HAUS augmin-like complex. From Homo sapiens (Human).
  14029..14      -  protein_bind   attB2 (across the origin): mutant version of attB; recombination site for the Gateway® BP reaction BP Clonase™
>Addgene plasmid #136810 | pEBTet-SNAP-KIAA0841 | depositor full sequence | sequence record 264052 | Full Sequence
TTGTACAAAGTGGTGATGGCAGCTAGCGGCGCGCCCGGCCGCTCGAGTCTAGAGGGCCCGTTTAAACCCG
CTGATCAGCCTCGACTGTGCCTTCTAGTTGCCAGCCATCTGTTGTTTGCCCCTCCCCCGTGCCTTCCTTG
ACCCTGGAAGGTGCCACTCCCACTGTCCTTTCCTAATAAAATGAGGAAATTGCATCGCATTGTCTGAGTA
GGTGTCATTCTATTCTGGGGGGTGGGGTGGGGCAGGACAGCAAGGGGGAGGATTGGGAAGACAATAGCAG
GCTAGAGGATCGATCCCCGCCCCGGACGAACTAAACCTGACTACGACATCTCTGCCCCTTCTTCGCGGGG
CAGTGCATGTAATCCCTTCAGTTGGTTGGTACAACTTGCCAACTGGGCCCTGTTCCACATGTGACACGGG
GGGGGACCAAACACAAAGGGGTTCTCTGACTGTAGTTGACATCCTTATAAATGGATGTGCACATTTGCCA
ACACTGAGTGGCTTTCATCCTGGAGCAGACTTTGCAGTCTGTGGACTGCAACACAACATTGCCTTTATGT
GTAACTCTTGGCTGAAGCTCTTACACCAATGCTGGGGGACATGTACCTCCCAGGGGCCCAGGAAGACTAC
GGGAGGCTACACCAACGTCAATCAGAGGGGCCTGTGTAGCTACCGATAAGCGGACCCTCAAGAGGGCATT
AGCAATAGTGTTTATAAGGCCCCCTTGTTAACCCTAAACGGGTAGCATATGCTTCCCGGGTAGTAGTATA
TACTATCCAGACTAACCCTAATTCAATAGCATATGTTACCCAACGGGAAGCATATGCTATCGAATTAGGG
TTAGTAAAAGGGTCCTAAGGAACAGCGATATCTCCCACCCCATGAGCTGTCACGGTTTTATTTACATGGG
GTCAGGATTCCACGAGGGTAGTGAACCATTTTAGTCACAAGGGCAGTGGCTGAAGATCAAGGAGCGGGCA
GTGAACTCTCCTGAATCTTCGCCTGCTTCTTCATTCTCCTTCGTTTAGCTAATAGAATAACTGCTGAGTT
GTGAACAGTAAGGTGTATGTGAGGTGCTCGAAAACAAGGTTTCAGGTGACGCCCCCAGAATAAAATTTGG
ACGGGGGGTTCAGTGGTGGCATTGTGCTATGACACCAATATAACCCTCACAAACCCCTTGGGCAATAAAT
ACTAGTGTAGGAATGAAACATTCTGAATATCTTTAACAATAGAAATCCATGGGGTGGGGACAAGCCGTAA
AGACTGGATGTCCATCTCACACGAATTTATGGCTATGGGCAACACATAATCCTAGTGCAATATGATACTG
GGGTTATTAAGATGTGTCCCAGGCAGGGACCAAGACAGGTGAACCATGTTGTTACACTCTATTTGTAACA
AGGGGAAAGAGAGTGGACGCCGACAGCAGCGGACTCCACTGGTTGTCTCTAACACCCCCGAAAATTAAAC
GGGGCTCCACGCCAATGGGGCCCATAAACAAAGACAAGTGGCCACTCTTTTTTTTGAAATTGTGGAGTGG
GGGCACGCGTCAGCCCCCACACGCCGCCCTGCGGTTTTGGACTGTAAAATAAGGGTGTAATAACTTGGCT
GATTGTAACCCCGCTAACCACTGCGGTCAAACCACTTGCCCACAAAACCACTAATGGCACCCCGGGGAAT
ACCTGCATAAGTAGGTGGGCGGGCCAAGATAGGGGCGCGATTGCTGCGATCTGGAGGACAAATTACACAC
ACTTGCGCCTGAGCGCCAAGCACAGGGTTGTTGGTCCTCATATTCACGAGGTCGCTGAGAGCACGGTGGG
CTAATGTTGCCATGGGTAGCATATACTACCCAAATATCTGGATAGCATATGCTATCCTAATCTATATCTG
GGTAGCATAGGCTATCCTAATCTATATCTGGGTAGCATATGCTATCCTAATCTATATCTGGGTAGTATAT
GCTATCCTAATTTATATCTGGGTAGCATAGGCTATCCTAATCTATATCTGGGTAGCATATGCTATCCTAA
TCTATATCTGGGTAGTATATGCTATCCTAATCTGTATCCGGGTAGCATATGCTATCCTAATAGAGATTAG
GGTAGTATATGCTATCCTAATTTATATCTGGGTAGCATATACTACCCAAATATCTGGATAGCATATGCTA
TCCTAATCTATATCTGGGTAGCATATGCTATCCTAATCTATATCTGGGTAGCATAGGCTATCCTAATCTA
TATCTGGGTAGCATATGCTATCCTAATCTATATCTGGGTAGTATATGCTATCCTAATTTATATCTGGGTA
GCATAGGCTATCCTAATCTATATCTGGGTAGCATATGCTATCCTAATCTATATCTGGGTAGTATATGCTA
TCCTAATCTGTATCCGGGTAGCATATGCTATCCTCATGCATATACAGTCAGCATATGATACCCAGTAGTA
GAGTGGGAGTGCTATCCTTTGCATATGCCGCCACCTCCCAAGGGGGCGTGAATTTTCGCTGCTTGTCCTT
TTCCTGCTGGTTGCTCCCATTCTTAGGTGAATTTAAGGAGGCCAGGCTAAAGCCGTCGCATGTCTGATTG
CTCACCAGGTAAATGTCGCTAATGTTTTCCAACGCGAGAAGGTGTTGAGCGCGGAGCTGAGTGACGTGAC
AACATGGGTATGCCCAATTGCCCCATGTTGGGAGGACGAAAATGGTGACAAGACAGATGGCCAGAAATAC
ACCAACAGCACGCATGATGTCTACTGGGGATTTATTCTTTAGTGCGGGGGAATACACGGCTTTTAATACG
ATTGAGGGCGTCTCCTAACAAGTTACATCACTCCTGCCCTTCCTCACCCTCATCTCCATCACCTCCTTCA
TCTCCGTCATCTCCGTCATCACCCTCCGCGGCAGCCCCTTCCACCATAGGTGGAAACCAGGGAGGCAAAT
CTACTCCATCGTCAAAGCTGCACACAGTCACCCTGATATTGCAGGTAGGAGCGGGCTTTGTCATAACAAG
GTCCTTAATCGCATCCTTCAAAACCTCAGCAAATATATGAGTTTGTAAAAAGACCATGAAATAACAGACA
ATGGACTCCCTTAGCGGGCCAGGTTGTGGGCCGGGTCCAGGGGCCATTCCAAAGGGGAGACGACTCAATG
GTGTAAGACGACATTGTGGAATAGCAAGGGCAGTTCCTCGCCTTAGGTTGTAAAGGGAGGTCTTACTACC
TCCATATACGAACACACCGGCGACCCAAGTTCCTTCGTCGGTAGTCCTTTCTACGTGACTCCTAGCCAGG
AGAGCTCTTAAACCTTCTGCAATGTTCTCAAATTTCGGGTTGGAACCTCCTTGACCACGATGCTTTTCCA
AACCACCCTCCTTTTTTGCGCCCTGCCTCCATCACCCTGACCCCGGGGTCCAGTGCTTGGGCCTTCTCCT
GGGTCATCTGCGGGGCCCTGCTCTATCGCTCCCGGGGGCACGTCAGGCTCACCATCTGGGCCACCTTCTT
GGTGGTATTCAAAATAATCGGCTTCCCCTACAGGGTGGAAAAATGGCCTTCTACCTGGAGGGGGCCTGCG
CGGTGGAGACCCGGATGATGATGACTGACTACTGGGACTCCTGGGCCTCTTTTCTCCACGTCCACGACCT
CTCCCCCTGGCTCTTTCACGACTTCCCCCCCTGGCTCTTTCACGTCCTCTACCCCGGCGGCCTCCACTAC
CTCCTCGACCCCGGCCTCCACTACCTCCTCGACCCCGGCCTCCACTGCCTCCTCGACCCCGGCCTCCACC
TCCTGCTCCTGCCCCTCCTGCTCCTGCCCCTCCTCCTGCTCCTGCCCCTCCTGCCCCTCCTGCTCCTGCC
CCTCCTGCCCCTCCTGCTCCTGCCCCTCCTGCCCCTCCTGCTCCTGCCCCTCCTGCCCCTCCTCCTGCTC
CTGCCCCTCCTGCCCCTCCTCCTGCTCCTGCCCCTCCTGCCCCTCCTGCTCCTGCCCCTCCTGCCCCTCC
TGCTCCTGCCCCTCCTGCCCCTCCTGCTCCTGCCCCTCCTGCTCCTGCCCCTCCTGCTCCTGCCCCTCCT
GCTCCTGCCCCTCCTGCCCCTCCTGCCCCTCCTCCTGCTCCTGCCCCTCCTGCTCCTGCCCCTCCTGCCC
CTCCTGCCCCTCCTGCTCCTGCCCCTCCTCCTGCTCCTGCCCCTCCTGCCCCTCCTGCCCCTCCTCCTGC
TCCTGCCCCTCCTGCCCCTCCTCCTGCTCCTGCCCCTCCTCCTGCTCCTGCCCCTCCTGCCCCTCCTGCC
CCTCCTCCTGCTCCTGCCCCTCCTGCCCCTCCTCCTGCTCCTGCCCCTCCTCCTGCTCCTGCCCCTCCTG
CCCCTCCTGCCCCTCCTCCTGCTCCTGCCCCTCCTCCTGCTCCTGCCCCTCCTGCCCCTCCTGCCCCTCC
TGCCCCTCCTCCTGCTCCTGCCCCTCCTCCTGCTCCTGCCCCTCCTGCTCCTGCCCCTCCCGCTCCTGCT
CCTGCTCCTGTTCCACCGTGGGTCCCTTTGCAGCCAATGCAACTTGGACGTTTTTGGGGTCTCCGGACAC
CATCTCTATGTCTTGGCCCTGATCCTGAGCCGCCCGGGGCTCCTGGTCTTCCGCCTCCTCGTCCTCGTCC
TCTTCCCCGTCCTCGTCCATGGTTATCACCCCCTCTTCTTTGAGGTCCACTGCCGCCGGAGCCTTCTGGT
CCAGATGTGTCTCCCTTCTCTCCTAGGCCATTTCCAGGTCCTGTACCTGGCCCCTCGTCAGACATGATTC
ACACTAAAAGAGATCAATAGACATCTTTATTAGACGACGCTCAGTGAATACAGGGAGTGCAGACTCCTGC
CCCCTCCAACAGCCCCCCCACCCTCATCCCCTTCATGGTCGCTGTCAGACAGATCCAGGTCTGAAAATTC
CCCATCCTCCGAACCATCCTCGTCCTCATCACCAATTACTCGCAGCCCGGAAAACTCCCGCTGAACATCC
TCAAGATTTGCGTCCTGAGCCTCAAGCCAGGCCTCAAATTCCTCGTCCCCCTTTTTGCTGGACGGTAGGG
ATGGGGATTCTCGGGACCCCTCCTCTTCCTCTTCAAGGTCACCAGACAGAGATGCTACTGGGGCAACGGA
AGAAAAGCTGGGTGCGGCCTGTGAGGATCAGCTTATCGATGATAAGCTGTCAAACATGAGAATTCTTGAA
GACGAAAGGGCCTCGTGATACGCCTATTTTTATAGGTTAATGTCATGATAATAATGGTTTCTTAGACGTC
AGGTGGCACTTTTCGGGGAAATGTGCGCGGAACCCCTATTTGTTTATTTTTCTAAATACATTCAAATATG
TATCCGCTCATGAGACAATAACCCTGATAAATGCTTCAATAATATTGAAAAAGGAAGAGTATGAGTATTC
AACATTTCCGTGTCGCCCTTATTCCCTTTTTTGCGGCATTTTGCCTTCCTGTTTTTGCTCACCCAGAAAC
GCTGGTGAAAGTAAAAGATGCTGAAGATCAGTTGGGTGCACGAGTGGGTTACATCGAACTGGATCTCAAC
AGCGGTAAGATCCTTGAGAGTTTTCGCCCCGAAGAACGTTTTCCAATGATGAGCACTTTTAAAGTTCTGC
TATGTGGCGCGGTATTATCCCGTGTTGACGCCGGGCAAGAGCAACTCGGTCGCCGCATACACTATTCTCA
GAATGACTTGGTTGAGTACTCACCAGTCACAGAAAAGCATCTTACGGATGGCATGACAGTAAGAGAATTA
TGCAGTGCTGCCATAACCATGAGTGATAACACTGCGGCCAACTTACTTCTGACAACGATCGGAGGACCGA
AGGAGCTAACCGCTTTTTTGCACAACATGGGGGATCATGTAACTCGCCTTGATCGTTGGGAACCGGAGCT
GAATGAAGCCATACCAAACGACGAGCGTGACACCACGATGCCTGCAGCAATGGCAACAACGTTGCGCAAA
CTATTAACTGGCGAACTACTTACTCTAGCTTCCCGGCAACAATTAATAGACTGGATGGAGGCGGATAAAG
TTGCAGGACCACTTCTGCGCTCGGCCCTTCCGGCTGGCTGGTTTATTGCTGATAAATCTGGAGCCGGTGA
GCGTGGGTCTCGCGGTATCATTGCAGCACTGGGGCCAGATGGTAAGCCCTCCCGTATCGTAGTTATCTAC
ACGACGGGGAGTCAGGCAACTATGGATGAACGAAATAGACAGATCGCTGAGATAGGTGCCTCACTGATTA
AGCATTGGTAACTGTCAGACCAAGTTTACTCATATATACTTTAGATTGATTTAAAACTTCATTTTTAATT
TAAAAGGATCTAGGTGAAGATCCTTTTTGATAATCTCATGACCAAAATCCCTTAACGTGAGTTTTCGTTC
CACTGAGCGTCAGACCCCGTAGAAAAGATCAAAGGATCTTCTTGAGATCCTTTTTTTCTGCGCGTAATCT
GCTGCTTGCAAACAAAAAAACCACCGCTACCAGCGGTGGTTTGTTTGCCGGATCAAGAGCTACCAACTCT
TTTTCCGAAGGTAACTGGCTTCAGCAGAGCGCAGATACCAAATACTGTCCTTCTAGTGTAGCCGTAGTTA
GGCCACCACTTCAAGAACTCTGTAGCACCGCCTACATACCTCGCTCTGCTAATCCTGTTACCAGTGGCTG
CTGCCAGTGGCGATAAGTCGTGTCTTACCGGGTTGGACTCAAGACGATAGTTACCGGATAAGGCGCAGCG
GTCGGGCTGAACGGGGGGTTCGTGCACACAGCCCAGCTTGGAGCGAACGACCTACACCGAACTGAGATAC
CTACAGCGTGAGCTATGAGAAAGCGCCACGCTTCCCGAAGGGAGAAAGGCGGACAGGTATCCGGTAAGCG
GCAGGGTCGGAACAGGAGAGCGCACGAGGGAGCTTCCAGGGGGAAACGCCTGGTATCTTTATAGTCCTGT
CGGGTTTCGCCACCTCTGACTTGAGCGTCGATTTTTGTGATGCTCGTCAGGGGGGCGGAGCCTATGGAAA
AACGCCAGCAACGCGGCCTTTTTACGGTTCCTGGCCTTTTGCTGGCCTTGAAGCTGTCCCTGATGGTCGT
CATCTACCTGCCTGGACAGCATGGCCTGCAACGCGGGCATCCCGATGCCGCCGGAAGCGAGAAGAATCAT
AATGGGGAAGGCCATCCAGCCTCGCGTCGAACTAGATGATCCGGCTGTGGAATGTGTGTCAGTTAGGGTG
TGGAAAGTCCCCAGGCTCCCCAGCAGGCAGAAGTATGCAAAGCATGCATCTCAATTAGTCAGCAACCAGG
TGTGGAAAGTCCCCAGGCTCCCCAGCAGGCAGAAGTATGCAAAGCATGCATCTCAATTAGTCAGCAACCA
TAGTCCCGCCCCTAACTCCGCCCATCCCGCCCCTAACTCCGCCCAGTTCCGCCCATTCTCCGCCCCATGG
CTGACTAATTTTTTTTATTTATGCAGAGGCCGAGGCCGCCTCGGCCTCTGAGCTATTCCAGAAGTAGTGA
GGAGGCTTTTTTGGAGGGTGACCGCCACGACCGGTGCCGCCACCATCCCCTGACCCACGCCCCTGACCCC
TCACAAGGAGACGACCTTCCATGACCGAGTACAAGCCCACGGTGCGCCTCGCCACCCGCGACGACGTCCC
CCGGGCCGTACGCACCCTCGCCGCCGCGTTCGCCGACTACCCCGCCACGCGCCACACCGTCGACCCCGAC
CGCCACATCGAACGCGTCACCGAGCTGCAAGAACTCTTCCTCACGCGCGTCGGGCTCGACATCGGCAAGG
TGTGGGTCGCGGACGACGGCGCCGCGGTGGCGGTCTGGACCACGCCGGAGAGCGTCGAAGCGGGGGCGGT
GTTCGCCGAGATCGGCCCGCGCATGGCCGAGTTGAGCGGTTCCCGGCTGGCCGCGCAGCAACAGATGGAA
GGCCTCCTGGCGCCGCACCGGCCCAAGGAGCCCGCGTGGTTCCTGGCCACCGTCGGCGTCTCGCCCGACC
ACCAGGGCAAGGGTCTGGGCAGCGCCGTCGTGCTCCCCGGAGTGGAGGCGGCCGAGCGCGCCGGGGTGCC
CGCCTTCCTGGAGACCTCCGCGCCCCGCAACCTCCCCTTCTACGAGCGGCTCGGCTTCACCGTCACCGCC
GACGTCGAGGTGCCCGAAGGACCGCGCACCTGGTGCATGACCCGCAAGCCCGGTGCCTGACGCCCGCCCC
ACGACCCGCAGCGCCCGACCGAAAGGAGCGCACGACCCGGTCCGACGCGGCCCGACGGGTCCGAGGGGGG
TCGACCTCGAAACTTGTTTATTGCAGCTTATAATGGTTACAAATAAAGCAATAGCATCACAAATTTCACA
AATAAAGCATTTTTTTCACTGCATTCTAGTTGTGGTTTGTCCAAACTCATCAATGTATCTTATCATGTCT
GGATCTGATCCGAACCCCTTCCTCGACCAATTCTCATGTTTGACAGCTTATCATCGCAGATCCGGGCAAC
GTTGTTGCCATTGCTCGACCAATTCTCATGTTTGACAGCTTATCATCGCAGATCCGTATGGTGCACTCTC
AGTACAATCTGCTCTGATGCCGCATAGTTAAGCCAGTATCTGCTCCCTGCTTGTGTGTTGGAGGTCGCTG
AGTAGTGCGCGAGCAAAATTTAAGCTACAACAAGGCAAGGCTTGACCGACAATTGCATGAAGAATCTGCT
TAGGGTTAGGCGTTTTGCGCTGCTTCGCGATGTACGGGCCAGATATACGCGTATCTGAGGGGACTAGGGT
GTGTTTAGGCGAAAAGCGGGGCTTCGGTTGTACGCGGTTAGGAGTCCCCTCAGGATATAGTAGTTTCGCT
TTTGCATAGGGAGGGGGAAATGTAGTCTTATGCAATACTCTTGTAGTCTTGCAACATGGTAACGATGAGT
TAGCAACATGCCTTACAAGGAGAGAAAAAGCACCGTGCATGCCGATTGGTGGAAGTAAGGTGGTACGATC
GTGCCTTATTAGGAAGGCAACAGACGGGTCTGACATGGATTGGACGAACCACTGAATTCCGCATTGCAGA
GATATTGTATTTAAGTGCCTAGCTCGATACAATAAACGCCATTTGACCATTCACCACATTGGTGTGCACC
TCCAAGCTGGCCGGGGATCCTCTAGGGCCTCTGAGCTATTCCAGAAGTAGTGAAGAGGCTTTTTTGGAGG
CCTAGGCTTTTGCAAAAAGCTCCGGATCGATCCTGAGAACTTCAGGGTGAGTTTGGGGACCCTTGATTGT
TCTTTCTTTTTCGCTATTGTAAAATTCATGTTATATGGAGGGGGCAAAGTTTTCAGGGTGTTGTTTAGAA
TGGGAAGATGTCCCTTGTATCACCATGGACCCTCATGATAATTTTGTTTCTTTCACTTTCTACTCTGTTG
ACAACCATTGTCTCCTCTTATTTTCTTTTCATTTTCTGTAACTTTTTCGTTAAACTTTAGCTTGCATTTG
TAACGAATTTTTAAATTCACTTTTGTTTATTTGTCAGATTGTAAGTACTTTCTCTAATCACTTTTTTTTC
AAGGCAATCAGGGTATATTATATTGTACTTCAGCACAGTTTTAGAGAACAATTGTTATAATTAAATGATA
AGGTAGAATATTTCTGCATATAAATTCTGGCTGGCGTGGAAATATTCTTATTGGTAGAAACAACTACATC
CTGGTCATCATCCTGCCTTTCTCTTTATGGTTACAATGATATACACTGTTTGAGATGAGGATAAAATACT
CTGAGTCCAAACCGGGCCCCTCTGCTAACCATGTTCATGCCTTCTTCTTTTTCCTACAGCTCCTGGGCAA
CGTGCTGGTTATTGTGCTGTCTCATCATTTTGGCAAAGAATTGTAATACGACTCACTATAGGGCGAATTG
ATATGTCTAGATTAGATAAAAGTAAAGTGATTAACAGCGCATTAGAGCTGCTTAATGAGGTCGGAATCGA
AGGTTTAACAACCCGTAAACTCGCCCAGAAGCTAGGTGTAGAGCAGCCTACATTGTATTGGCATGTAAAA
AATAAGCGGGCTTTGCTCGACGCCTTAGCCATTGAGATGTTAGATAGGCACCATACTCACTTTTGCCCTT
TAGAAGGGGAAAGCTGGCAAGATTTTTTACGTAATAACGCTAAAAGTTTTAGATGTGCTTTACTAAGTCA
TCGCGATGGAGCAAAAGTACATTTAGGTACACGGCCTACAGAAAAACAGTATGAAACTCTCGAAAATCAA
TTAGCCTTTTTATGCCAACAAGGTTTTTCACTAGAGAATGCATTATATGCACTCAGCGCTGTGGGGCATT
TTACTTTAGGTTGCGTATTGGAAGATCAAGAGCATCAAGTCGCTAAAGAAGAAAGGGAAACACCTACTAC
TGATAGTATGCCGCCATTATTACGACAAGCTATCGAATTATTTGATCACCAAGGTGCAGAGCCAGCCTTC
TTATTCGGCCTTGAATTGATCATATGCGGATTAGAAAAACAACTTAAATGTGAAAGTGGGTCCGCGTACA
GCGGATCCCGGGAATTCAGATCTTATTAAAGCAGAACTTGTTTATTGCAGCTTATAATGGTTACAAATAA
AGCAATAGCATCACAAATTTCACAAATAAAGCATTTTTTTCACTGCATTCTAGTTGTGGTTTGTCCAAAC
TCATCAATGTATCTTATCATGTCTGGTCGAATCCATGGCGCAGAACTGGTAGGTATGGAAGATCCGCGTT
GACATTGATTATTGACTAGTTATTAATAGTAATCAATTACGGGGTCATTAGTTCATAGCCCATATATGGA
GTTCCGCGTTACATAACTTACGGTAAATGGCCCGCCTGGCTGACCGCCCAACGACCCCCGCCCATTGACG
TCAATAATGACGTATGTTCCCATAGTAACGCCAATAGGGACTTTCCATTGACGTCAATGGGTGGAGTATT
TACGGTAAACTGCCCACTTGGCAGTACATCAAGTGTATCATATGCCAAGTACGCCCCCTATTGACGTCAA
TGACGGTAAATGGCCCGCCTGGCATTATGCCCAGTACATGACCTTATGGGACTTTCCTACTTGGCAGTAC
ATCTACGTATTAGTCATCGCTATTACCATGGTGATGCGGTTTTGGCAGTACATCAATGGGCGTGGATAGC
GGTTTGACTCACGGGGATTTCCAAGTCTCCACCCCATTGACGTCAATGGGAGTTTGTTTTGGCACCAAAA
TCAACGGGACTTTCCAAAATGTCGTAACAACTCCGCCCCATTGACGCAAATGGGCGGTAGGCGTGTACGG
TGGGAGGTCTATATAAGCAGAGCTCTCCCTATCAGTGATAGAGATCTCCCTATCAGTGATAGAGATCGTC
GACGAGCTCGTTTAGTGAACCGTCAGATCGCCTGGAGACGCCATCCACGCTGTTTTGACCTCCATAGAAG
ACACCGGGACCGATCCAGCCTCCGGACTCTAGCGTTTAAACTTAAGCTTACCACCATGGATTATAAAGAC
GATGATGACAAGCACCACCACCACCACCACGACAAGGATTGTGAAATGAAACGCACCACACTGGACAGCC
CTTTGGGGAAGCTGGAGCTGTCTGGTTGTGAGCAGGGTCTGCACGAAATAATTTTTCTGGGCAAGGGGAC
GTCTGCAGCTGATGCCGTGGAGGTCCCAGCCCCCGCTGCGGTTCTCGGAGGTCCGGAGCCCCTGATGCAG
GCTACAGCCTGGCTGAATGCCTATTTCCACCAGCCCGAGGCTATCGAAGAGTTCCCCGTGCCGGCTCTTC
ACCATCCCGTTTTCCAGCAAGAGTCGTTCACCAGACAGGTGTTATGGAAGCTGCTGAAGGTTGTGAAATT
CGGAGAAGTGATTTCTTACTCTCACTTAGCAGCCCTGGCAGGCAACCCCGCAGCCACGGCAGCAGTGAAG
ACGGCACTGAGTGGCAATCCTGTCCCTATCCTGATCCCGTGCCACAGAGTGGTCCAGGGGGATTTGGATG
TGGGCGGTTACGAGGGTGGACTGGCCGTGAAGGAATGGCTTCTGGCCCATGAAGGCCACCGGTTGGGGAA
GCCAGGCTTGGGATTCGAACTGGAGGTGCTGTTCCAGGGCCCCGGTACCGCCATCACAAGTTTGTACAAA
AAAGCAGGCTTAATGGAGCTAGCGCAGGAAGCGCGGGAACTGGGTTGCTGGGCGGTCGAAGAGATGGGGG
TGCCCGTGGCGGCCCGGGCCCCGGAATCGACGCTGCGCAGGCTGTGTCTGGGCCAGGGGGCTGACATCTG
GGCCTACATCTTGCAGCATGTGCACAGTCAGAGGACTGTCAAGAAGATCCGGGGAAACCTACTCTGGTAT
GGCCACCAGGACAGTCCACAGGTCCGTCGGAAGTTAGAGCTGGAAGCTGCTGTGACCCGCCTGCGGGCAG
AAATCCAGGAACTCGACCAGAGCCTGGAGCTGATGGAGCGAGACACTGAGGCTCAGGACACGGCCATGGA
GCAGGCACGTCAGCACACTCAAGACACCCAGCGTCGAGCTCTCCTCCTCCGGGCCCAAGCTGGGGCCATG
CGAAGACAGCAGCATACGCTCCGAGATCCCATGCAGCGGCTGCAGAATCAACTGAGGCGCCTGCAGGACA
TGGAGAGGAAAGCCAAAGTAGATGTGACCTTTGGATCCCTCACGTCGGCAGCTCTGGGCCTGGAGCCCGT
GGTCCTGCGTGATGTCCGAACAGCCTGCACCCTCCGGGCCCAGTTCCTGCAGAACCTCCTGCTTCCCCAG
GCCAAGAGGGGCAGCCTCCCAACCCCTCATGATGACCACTTTGGCACTTCGTACCAGCAGTGGCTGAGCT
CAGTGGAGACGCTGCTGACAAACCACCCCCCAGGCCACGTCCTGGCTGCCTTGGAGCACCTGGCTGCAGA
GCGGGAGGCAGAGATTCGGTCCCTGTGCAGTGGGGATGGGCTTGGCGACACAGAGATATCCAGACCCCAG
GCCCCGGACCAGTCAGACTCCAGCCAGACCCTGCCGTCCATGGTTCATCTCATCCAGGAGGGCTGGCGGA
CTGTGGGTGTGCTGGTCTCCCAGCGGAGCACCCTCCTGAAGGAGCGGCAAGTCTTGACCCAGCGCCTCCA
GGGCCTGGTGGAGGAGGTGGAGAGACGCGTCCTGGGATCCAGTGAGAGGCAGGTGCTGATACTGGGGCTT
CGGCGCTGTTGCCTGTGGACGGAGCTCAAGGCCCTGCACGATCAGAGCCAGGAGCTGCAGGATGCAGCTG
GGCATCGGCAGCTCCTGCTGAGGGAGCTACAGGCCAAACAGCAGCGGATCCTGCACTGGCGCCAGCTGGT
GGAGGAGACCCAGGAACAGGTCCGCCTGCTCATCAAGGGAAACTCGGCCAGCAAGACCCGCCTGTGCCGG
AGCCCGGGGGAGGTGCTAGCTCTGGTCCAGCGAAAGGTGGTCCCTACATTTGAGGCAGTGGCACCACAGA
GCCGGGAGCTGCTGCGCTGTCTGGAGGAGGAAGTCCGGCATTTGCCCCACATTCTGTTGGGCACGCTGCT
GCGGCACAGGCCGGGAGAGTTGAAGCCCCTGCCCACGGTCCTCCCATCCATCCACCAGCTGCACCCCGCG
TCCCCAAGGGGCTCCAGCTTCATAGCGCTGAGCCACAAGCTGGGGCTGCCTCCAGGGAAGGCCTCGGAGC
TGCTCCTGCCGGCGGCTGCCTCTCTTCGCCAGGACCTTCTGCTCCTGCAGGACCAGCGGAGCCTCTGGTG
CTGGGATCTACTCCACATGAAGACCAGCCTGCCGCCAGGCCTTCCCACCCAGGAGCTGCTGCAGATCCAG
GCATCCCAGGAAAAACAGCAGAAAGAGAACCTGGGGCAGGCTCTGAAGAGGCTGGAGAAGCTACTGAAAC
AGGCACTGGAGCGAATCCCTGAGCTGCAGGGGATCGTGGGGGACTGGTGGGAGCAGCCAGGCCAGGCCGC
CCTCTCTGAGGAGCTCTGCCAGGGCCTGTCCCTGCCCCAGTGGCGGCTGCGCTGGGTTCAGGCCCAGGGG
GCCCTGCAGAAGCTGTGCAGCTAATGATACCCAGCTTTC
