Features (pLannotate 1.2.2; 31 found; start..end, strand, type, name):
     85..196     +  polyA_signal   bGH poly(A) signal: bovine growth hormone polyadenylation signal
    737..2294    -  rep_origin     oriP (fragment): Epstein-Barr virus oriP replication origin (Yates et al., 2000)
   2407..2625    -  CDS            gL (fragment): GL_EBVB9 - Experimental evidence at protein level: Swiss-Prot protein existence level 1. The heterodimer glycoprotein H-glycoprotein L is required for the fusion of viral and plasma membranes leading to virus entry into the host cell. Acts as a functional inhibitor of gH and maintains gH in an inhibited form. Upon binding to host integrins, gL dissociates from gH leading to activation of the viral fusion glycoproteins gB and gH. Fusion of EBV with B-lymphocytes requires the additional receptor- binding protein gp42, which forms a complex with gH/gL. The heterodimer gH/gL targets also host EPHA
   2708..4633    -  CDS            EBNA1: Epstein-Barr nuclear antigen 1, also known as EBNA-1 crucial for latent viral infection, and for episomal amplification of vectors containing the oriP origin (Okita et al., 2013)
   4671..5015    -  CDS            BRRF2_EBVB9 (fragment): Protein inferred from homology: Swiss-Prot protein existence level 3. From Epstein-Barr virus (strain B95-8) (HHV-4) (Human herpesvirus 4).
   5018..5041    -  promoter       tet promoter (fragment): E. coli promoter for tetracycline efflux protein gene
   5154..5258    +  promoter       AmpR promoter: bla
   5259..6119    +  CDS            AmpR: β-lactamase; bla; confers resistance to ampicillin, carbenicillin, and related antibiotics
   6290..6878    +  rep_origin     ori: high-copy-number ColE1/pMB1/pBR322/pUC origin of replication
   6924..7047    -  CDS            TcR (fragment): tetracycline efflux protein; tet; confers resistance to tetracycline
   7085..7382    +  promoter       SV40 promoter: SV40 enhancer and early promoter
   7459..8058    +  CDS            PuroR: puromycin N-acetyltransferase; pac from Streptomyces alboniger; confers resistance to puromycin
   8149..8283    +  polyA_signal   SV40 poly(A) signal: SV40 polyadenylation signal
   8405..8457    -  misc_feature   bom (fragment): basis of mobility region from pBR322
   8588..8681    +  ncRNA          Retro dr1: Accession: RF00214 - Retrovirus direct repeat 1 (dr1)
   8717..8978    +  promoter       RSV promoter: Rous sarcoma virus enhancer/promoter
   9004..9064    +  promoter       SV40 promoter (fragment): SV40 early promoter
   9095..9667    +  intron         β-globin intron: intron from rabbit β-globin gene
   9722..9740    +  promoter       T7 promoter: promoter for bacteriophage T7 RNA polymerase
   9751..10371   +  CDS            tetR: TETR2_ECOLX - Experimental evidence at protein level: Swiss-Prot protein existence level 1. TetR is the repressor of the tetracycline resistance element; its N-terminal region forms a helix-turn-helix structure and binds DNA. Binding of tetracycline to TetR reduces the repressor affinity for the tetracycline resistance gene (tetA) promoter operator sites. From Escherichia coli.
  10413..10534   +  polyA_signal   SV40 poly(A) signal: SV40 polyadenylation signal
  10589..10968   +  enhancer       CMV enhancer: human cytomegalovirus immediate early enhancer
  10969..11172   +  promoter       CMV promoter: human cytomegalovirus (CMV) immediate early promoter
  11174..11193   +  promoter       PLtetO-1 promoter (fragment): modified phage lambda PL promoter with tet operator sites (Lutz and Bujard, 1997)
  11195..11214   +  promoter       PLtetO-1 promoter (fragment): modified phage lambda PL promoter with tet operator sites (Lutz and Bujard, 1997)
  11222..11255   +  promoter       TRE3GV promoter (fragment): 3rd-generation Tet-responsive promoter that can be activated by binding of Tet-On® 3G, optimized for retroviral and lentiviral vectors
  11371..11388   +  CDS            9xHis (fragment): 9xHis affinity tag
  11389..11931   +  CDS            MGMT (fragment): MGMT_HUMAN - Experimental evidence at protein level: Swiss-Prot protein existence level 1. Involved in the cellular defense against the biological effects of O6-methylguanine (O6-MeG) and O4-methylthymine (O4-MeT) in DNA. Repairs the methylated nucleobase in DNA by stoichiometrically transferring the methyl group to a cysteine residue in the enzyme. This is a suicide reaction: the enzyme is irreversibly inactivated. From Homo sapiens (Human).
  11974..11998   +  protein_bind   attB1: mutant version of attB; recombination site for the Gateway® BP reaction BP Clonase™
  12001..13899   +  CDS            HAUS5: HAUS5_HUMAN - Also known as KIAA0841. Experimental evidence at protein level: Swiss-Prot protein existence level 1. Contributes to mitotic spindle assembly, maintenance of centrosome integrity and completion of cytokinesis as part of the HAUS augmin-like complex. From Homo sapiens (Human).
  13907..14      -  protein_bind   attB2 (across the origin): mutant version of attB; recombination site for the Gateway® BP reaction BP Clonase™
>Addgene plasmid #136810 | pEBTet-SNAP-KIAA0841 | addgene full sequence | sequence record 275926 | Addgene NGS Result
TTGTACAAAGTGGTGATGGCAGCTAGCGGCGCGCCCGGCCGCTCGAGTCTAGAGGGCCCGTTTAAACCCG
CTGATCAGCCTCGACTGTGCCTTCTAGTTGCCAGCCATCTGTTGTTTGCCCCTCCCCCGTGCCTTCCTTG
ACCCTGGAAGGTGCCACTCCCACTGTCCTTTCCTAATAAAATGAGGAAATTGCATCGCATTGTCTGAGTA
GGTGTCATTCTATTCTGGGGGGTGGGGTGGGGCAGGACAGCAAGGGGGAGGATTGGGAAGACAATAGCAG
GCTAGAGGATCGATCCCCGCCCCGGACGAACTAAACCTGACTACGACATCTCTGCCCCTTCTTCGCGGGG
CAGTGCATGTAATCCCTTCAGTTGGTTGGTACAACTTGCCAACTGGGCCCTGTTCCACATGTGACACGGG
GGGGGACCAAACACAAAGGGGTTCTCTGACTGTAGTTGACATCCTTATAAATGGATGTGCACATTTGCCA
ACACTGAGTGGCTTTCATCCTGGAGCAGACTTTGCAGTCTGTGGACTGCAACACAACATTGCCTTTATGT
GTAACTCTTGGCTGAAGCTCTTACACCAATGCTGGGGGACATGTACCTCCCAGGGGCCCAGGAAGACTAC
GGGAGGCTACACCAACGTCAATCAGAGGGGCCTGTGTAGCTACCGATAAGCGGACCCTCAAGAGGGCATT
AGCAATAGTGTTTATAAGGCCCCCTTGTTAACCCTAAACGGGTAGCATATGCTTCCCGGGTAGTAGTATA
TACTATCCAGACTAACCCTAATTCAATAGCATATGTTACCCAACGGGAAGCATATGCTATCGAATTAGGG
TTAGTAAAAGGGTCCTAAGGAACAGCGATATCTCCCACCCCATGAGCTGTCACGGTTTTATTTACATGGG
GTCAGGATTCCACGAGGGTAGTGAACCATTTTAGTCACAAGGGCAGTGGCTGAAGATCAAGGAGCGGGCA
GTGAACTCTCCTGAATCTTCGCCTGCTTCTTCATTCTCCTTCGTTTAGCTAATAGAATAACTGCTGAGTT
GTGAACAGTAAGGTGTATGTGAGGTGCTCGAAAACAAGGTTTCAGGTGACGCCCCCAGAATAAAATTTGG
ACGGGGGGTTCAGTGGTGGCATTGTGCTATGACACCAATATAACCCTCACAAACCCCTTGGGCAATAAAT
ACTAGTGTAGGAATGAAACATTCTGAATATCTTTAACAATAGAAATCCATGGGGTGGGGACAAGCCGTAA
AGACTGGATGTCCATCTCACACGAATTTATGGCTATGGGCAACACATAATCCTAGTGCAATATGATACTG
GGGTTATTAAGATGTGTCCCAGGCAGGGACCAAGACAGGTGAACCATGTTGTTACACTCTATTTGTAACA
AGGGGAAAGAGAGTGGACGCCGACAGCAGCGGACTCCACTGGTTGTCTCTAACACCCCCGAAAATTAAAC
GGGGCTCCACGCCAATGGGGCCCATAAACAAAGACAAGTGGCCACTCTTTTTTTTGAAATTGTGGAGTGG
GGGCACGCGTCAGCCCCCACACGCCGCCCTGCGGTTTTGGACTGTAAAATAAGGGTGTAATAACTTGGCT
GATTGTAACCCCGCTAACCACTGCGGTCAAACCACTTGCCCACAAAACCACTAATGGCACCCCGGGGAAT
ACCTGCATAAGTAGGTGGGCGGGCCAAGATAGGGGCGCGATTGCTGCGATCTGGAGGACAAATTACACAC
ACTTGCGCCTGAGCGCCAAGCACAGGGTTGTTGGTCCTCATATTCACGAGGTCGCTGAGAGCACGGTGGG
CTAATGTTGCCATGGGTAGCATATACTACCCAAATATCTGGATAGCATATGCTATCCTAATCTATATCTG
GGTAGCATAGGCTATCCTAATCTATATCTGGGTAGTATATGCTATCCTAATCTGTATCCGGGTAGCATAT
GCTATCCTAATAGAGATTAGGGTAGTATATGCTATCCTAATTTATATCTGGGTAGCATATACTACCCAAA
TATCTGGATAGCATATGCTATCCTAATCTATATCTGGGTAGCATATGCTATCCTAATCTATATCTGGGTA
GCATAGGCTATCCTAATCTATATCTGGGTAGCATATGCTATCCTAATCTATATCTGGGTAGTATATGCTA
TCCTAATTTATATCTGGGTAGCATAGGCTATCCTAATCTATATCTGGGTAGCATATGCTATCCTAATCTA
TATCTGGGTAGTATATGCTATCCTAATCTGTATCCGGGTAGCATATGCTATCCTCATGCATATACAGTCA
GCATATGATACCCAGTAGTAGAGTGGGAGTGCTATCCTTTGCATATGCCGCCACCTCCCAAGGGGGCGTG
AATTTTCGCTGCTTGTCCTTTTCCTGCTGGTTGCTCCCATTCTTAGGTGAATTTAAGGAGGCCAGGCTAA
AGCCGTCGCATGTCTGATTGCTCACCAGGTAAATGTCGCTAATGTTTTCCAACGCGAGAAGGTGTTGAGC
GCGGAGCTGAGTGACGTGACAACATGGGTATGCCCAATTGCCCCATGTTGGGAGGACGAAAATGGTGACA
AGACAGATGGCCAGAAATACACCAACAGCACGCATGATGTCTACTGGGGATTTATTCTTTAGTGCGGGGG
AATACACGGCTTTTAATACGATTGAGGGCGTCTCCTAACAAGTTACATCACTCCTGCCCTTCCTCACCCT
CATCTCCATCACCTCCTTCATCTCCGTCATCTCCGTCATCACCCTCCGCGGCAGCCCCTTCCACCATAGG
TGGAAACCAGGGAGGCAAATCTACTCCATCGTCAAAGCTGCACACAGTCACCCTGATATTGCAGGTAGGA
GCGGGCTTTGTCATAACAAGGTCCTTAATCGCATCCTTCAAAACCTCAGCAAATATATGAGTTTGTAAAA
AGACCATGAAATAACAGACAATGGACTCCCTTAGCGGGCCAGGTTGTGGGCCGGGTCCAGGGGCCATTCC
AAAGGGGAGACGACTCAATGGTGTAAGACGACATTGTGGAATAGCAAGGGCAGTTCCTCGCCTTAGGTTG
TAAAGGGAGGTCTTACTACCTCCATATACGAACACACCGGCGACCCAAGTTCCTTCGTCGGTAGTCCTTT
CTACGTGACTCCTAGCCAGGAGAGCTCTTAAACCTTCTGCAATGTTCTCAAATTTCGGGTTGGAACCTCC
TTGACCACGATGCTTTCCAAACCACCCTCCTTTTTTGCGCCTGCCTCCATCACCCTGACCCCGGGGTCCA
GTGCTTGGGCCTTCTCCTGGGTCATCTGCGGGGCCCTGCTCTATCGCTCCCGGGGGCACGTCAGGCTCAC
CATCTGGGCCACCTTCTTGGTGGTATTCAAAATAATCGGCTTCCCCTACAGGGTGGAAAAATGGCCTTCT
ACCTGGAGGGGGCCTGCGCGGTGGAGACCCGGATGATGATGACTGACTACTGGGACTCCTGGGCCTCTTT
TCTCCACGTCCACGACCTCTCCCCCTGGCTCTTTCACGACTTCCCCCCCTGGCTCTTTCACGTCCTCTAC
CCCGGCGGCCTCCACTACCTCCTCGACCCCGGCCTCCACTACCTCCTCGACCCCGGCCTCCACTGCCTCC
TCGACCCCGGCCTCCACCTCCTGCTCCTGCCCCTCCTGCTCCTGCCCCTCCTCCTGCTCCTGCCCCTCCT
GCCCCTCCTGCTCCTSCCCCTCCTSCCCCTCCTSCTCCTGCCCCTCCTGCCCCTCCTGCTCCTGCCCCTC
CTGCCCCTCCTCCTGCTCCTGCCCCTCCTGCCCCTCCTCCTGCTCCTGCCCCTCCTGCCCCTCCTGCTCC
TGCCCCTCCTGCCCCTCCTGCTCCTGCCCCTCCTGCCCCTCCTGCTCCTGCCCCTCCTGCTCCTGCCCCT
CCTGCTCCTGCCCCTCCTGCTCCTGCCCCTCCTGCCCCTCCTGCCCCTCCTCCTGCTCCTGCCCCTCCTG
CTCCTGCCCCTCCTGCCCCTCCTGCCCCTCCTGCTCCTGCCCCTCCTCCTGCTCCTGCCCCTCCTCCTCC
TCCCTCCCCCCCTCCCSCTCCTSCCCCYCCTCCCCCTCCTCCTSCTCCTGCCCCTCCTCCTGCTCCTGCC
CCTCCTCCCCCTCCTKCCCCTCCTCCKSCTCCTSCCCCTCCTSCCCCTCCTCCTCCTCCTGCCCCTCCTC
CTCCTCCTGCCCCTCCTGCCCCTCCYCCCCCTCCTCCTSCTCCTGCCCCTCCTCCTGCTCCTGCCCCTCC
TGCCCCTCCTGCCCCTCCTGCCCCTCCTCCTGCTCCTGCCCCTCCTCCTGCTCCTGCCCCTCCTGCTCCT
GCCCCTCCCGCTCCTGCTCCTGCTCCTGTTCCACCGTGGGTCCCTTTGCAGCCAATGCAACTTGGACGTT
TTTGGGGTCTCCGGACACCATCTCTATGTCTTGGCCCTGATCCTGAGCCGCCCGGGGCTCCTGGTCTTCC
GCCTCCTCGTCCTCGTCCTCTTCCCCGTCCTCGTCCATGGTTATCACCCCCTCTTCTTTGAGGTCCACTG
CCGCCGGAGCCTTCTGGTCCAGATGTGTCTCCCTTCTCTCCTAGGCCATTTCCAGGTCCTGTACCTGGCC
CCTCGTCAGACATGATTCACACTAAAAGAGATCAATAGACATCTTTATTAGACGACGCTCAGTGAATACA
GGGAGTGCAGACTCCTGCCCCCTCCAACAGCCCCCCCACCCTCATCCCCTTCATGGTCGCTGTCAGACAG
ATCCAGGTCTGAAAATTCCCCATCCTCCGAACCATCCTCGTCCTCATCACCAATTACTCGCAGCCCGGAA
AACTCCCGCTGAACATCCTCAAGATTTGCGTCCTGAGCCTCAAGCCAGGCCTCAAATTCCTCGTCCCCCT
TTTTGCTGGACGGTAGGGATGGGGATTCTCGGGACCCCTCCTCTTCCTCTTCAAGGTCACCAGACAGAGA
TGCTACTGGGGCAACGGAAGAAAAGCTGGGTGCGGCCTGTGAGGATCAGCTTATCGATGATAAGCTGTCA
AACATGAGAATTCTTGAAGACGAAAGGGCCTCGTGATACGCCTATTTTTATAGGTTAATGTCATGATAAT
AATGGTTTCTTAGACGTCAGGTGGCACTTTTCGGGGAAATGTGCGCGGAACCCCTATTTGTTTATTTTTC
TAAATACATTCAAATATGTATCCGCTCATGAGACAATAACCCTGATAAATGCTTCAATAATATTGAAAAA
GGAAGAGTATGAGTATTCAACATTTCCGTGTCGCCCTTATTCCCTTTTTTGCGGCATTTTGCCTTCCTGT
TTTTGCTCACCCAGAAACGCTGGTGAAAGTAAAAGATGCTGAAGATCAGTTGGGTGCACGAGTGGGTTAC
ATCGAACTGGATCTCAACAGCGGTAAGATCCTTGAGAGTTTTCGCCCCGAAGAACGTTTTCCAATGATGA
GCACTTTTAAAGTTCTGCTATGTGGCGCGGTATTATCCCGTGTTGACGCCGGGCAAGAGCAACTCGGTCG
CCGCATACACTATTCTCAGAATGACTTGGTTGAGTACTCACCAGTCACAGAAAAGCATCTTACGGATGGC
ATGACAGTAAGAGAATTATGCAGTGCTGCCATAACCATGAGTGATAACACTGCGGCCAACTTACTTCTGA
CAACGATCGGAGGACCGAAGGAGCTAACCGCTTTTTTGCACAACATGGGGGATCATGTAACTCGCCTTGA
TCGTTGGGAACCGGAGCTGAATGAAGCCATACCAAACGACGAGCGTGACACCACGATGCCTGCAGCAATG
GCAACAACGTTGCGCAAACTATTAACTGGCGAACTACTTACTCTAGCTTCCCGGCAACAATTAATAGACT
GGATGGAGGCGGATAAAGTTGCAGGACCACTTCTGCGCTCGGCCCTTCCGGCTGGCTGGTTTATTGCTGA
TAAATCTGGAGCCGGTGAGCGTGGGTCTCGCGGTATCATTGCAGCACTGGGGCCAGATGGTAAGCCCTCC
CGTATCGTAGTTATCTACACGACGGGGAGTCAGGCAACTATGGATGAACGAAATAGACAGATCGCTGAGA
TAGGTGCCTCACTGATTAAGCATTGGTAACTGTCAGACCAAGTTTACTCATATATACTTTAGATTGATTT
AAAACTTCATTTTTAATTTAAAAGGATCTAGGTGAAGATCCTTTTTGATAATCTCATGACCAAAATCCCT
TAACGTGAGTTTTCGTTCCACTGAGCGTCAGACCCCGTAGAAAAGATCAAAGGATCTTCTTGAGATCCTT
TTTTTCTGCGCGTAATCTGCTGCTTGCAAACAAAAAAACCACCGCTACCAGCGGTGGTTTGTTTGCCGGA
TCAAGAGCTACCAACTCTTTTTCCGAAGGTAACTGGCTTCAGCAGAGCGCAGATACCAAATACTGTCCTT
CTAGTGTAGCCGTAGTTAGGCCACCACTTCAAGAACTCTGTAGCACCGCCTACATACCTCGCTCTGCTAA
TCCTGTTACCAGTGGCTGCTGCCAGTGGCGATAAGTCGTGTCTTACCGGGTTGGACTCAAGACGATAGTT
ACCGGATAAGGCGCAGCGGTCGGGCTGAACGGGGGGTTCGTGCACACAGCCCAGCTTGGAGCGAACGACC
TACACCGAACTGAGATACCTACAGCGTGAGCTATGAGAAAGCGCCACGCTTCCCGAAGGGAGAAAGGCGG
ACAGGTATCCGGTAAGCGGCAGGGTCGGAACAGGAGAGCGCACGAGGGAGCTTCCAGGGGGAAACGCCTG
GTATCTTTATAGTCCTGTCGGGTTTCGCCACCTCTGACTTGAGCGTCGATTTTTGTGATGCTCGTCAGGG
GGGCGGAGCCTATGGAAAAACGCCAGCAACGCGGCCTTTTTACGGTTCCTGGCCTTTTGCTGGCCTTGAA
GCTGTCCCTGATGGTCGTCATCTACCTGCCTGGACAGCATGGCCTGCAACGCGGGCATCCCGATGCCGCC
GGAAGCGAGAAGAATCATAATGGGGAAGGCCATCCAGCCTCGCGTCGAACTAGATGATCCGGCTGTGGAA
TGTGTGTCAGTTAGGGTGTGGAAAGTCCCCAGGCTCCCCAGCAGGCAGAAGTATGCAAAGCATGCATCTC
AATTAGTCAGCAACCAGGTGTGGAAAGTCCCCAGGCTCCCCAGCAGGCAGAAGTATGCAAAGCATGCATC
TCAATTAGTCAGCAACCATAGTCCCGCCCCTAACTCCGCCCATCCCGCCCCTAACTCCGCCCAGTTCCGC
CCATTCTCCGCCCCATGGCTGACTAATTTTTTTTATTTATGCAGAGGCCGAGGCCGCCTCGGCCTCTGAG
CTATTCCAGAAGTAGTGAGGAGGCTTTTTTGGAGGGTGACCGCCACGACCGGTGCCGCCACCATCCCCTG
ACCCACGCCCCTGACCCCTCACAAGGAGACGACCTTCCATGACCGAGTACAAGCCCACGGTGCGCCTCGC
CACCCGCGACGACGTCCCCCGGGCCGTACGCACCCTCGCCGCCGCGTTCGCCGACTACCCCGCCACGCGC
CACACCGTCGACCCCGACCGCCACATCGAACGCGTCACCGAGCTGCAAGAACTCTTCCTCACGCGCGTCG
GGCTCGACATCGGCAAGGTGTGGGTCGCGGACGACGGCGCCGCGGTGGCGGTCTGGACCACGCCGGAGAG
CGTCGAAGCGGGGGCGGTGTTCGCCGAGATCGGCCCGCGCATGGCCGAGTTGAGCGGTTCCCGGCTGGCC
GCGCAGCAACAGATGGAAGGCCTCCTGGCGCCGCACCGGCCCAAGGAGCCCGCGTGGTTCCTGGCCACCG
TCGGCGTCTCGCCCGACCACCAGGGCAAGGGTCTGGGCAGCGCCGTCGTGCTCCCCGGAGTGGAGGCGGC
CGAGCGCGCCGGGGTGCCCGCCTTCCTGGAGACCTCCGCGCCCCGCAACCTCCCCTTCTACGAGCGGCTC
GGCTTCACCGTCACCGCCGACGTCGAGGTGCCCGAAGGACCGCGCACCTGGTGCATGACCCGCAAGCCCG
GTGCCTGACGCCCGCCCCACGACCCGCAGCGCCCGACCGAAAGGAGCGCACGACCCGGTCCGACGCGGCC
CGACGGGTCCGAGGGGGGTCGACCTCGAAACTTGTTTATTGCAGCTTATAATGGTTACAAATAAAGCAAT
AGCATCACAAATTTCACAAATAAAGCATTTTTTTCACTGCATTCTAGTTGTGGTTTGTCCAAACTCATCA
ATGTATCTTATCATGTCTGGATCTGATCCGAACCCCTTCCTCGACCAATTCTCATGTTTGACAGCTTATC
ATCGCAGATCCGGGCAACGTTGTTGCCATTGCTCGACCAATTCTCATGTTTGACAGCTTATCATCGCAGA
TCCGTATGGTGCACTCTCAGTACAATCTGCTCTGATGCCGCATAGTTAAGCCAGTATCTGCTCCCTGCTT
GTGTGTTGGAGGTCGCTGAGTAGTGCGCGAGCAAAATTTAAGCTACAACAAGGCAAGGCTTGACCGACAA
TTGCATGAAGAATCTGCTTAGGGTTAGGCGTTTTGCGCTGCTTCGCGATGTACGGGCCAGATATACGCGT
ATCTGAGGGGACTAGGGTGTGTTTAGGCGAAAAGCGGGGCTTCGGTTGTACGCGGTTAGGAGTCCCCTCA
GGATATAGTAGTTTCGCTTTTGCATAGGGAGGGGGAAATGTAGTCTTATGCAATACTCTTGTAGTCTTGC
AACATGGTAACGATGAGTTAGCAACATGCCTTACAAGGAGAGAAAAAGCACCGTGCATGCCGATTGGTGG
AAGTAAGGTGGTACGATCGTGCCTTATTAGGAAGGCAACAGACGGGTCTGACATGGATTGGACGAACCAC
TGAATTCCGCATTGCAGAGATATTGTATTTAAGTGCCTAGCTCGATACAATAAACGCCATTTGACCATTC
ACCACATTGGTGTGCACCTCCAAGCTGGCCGGGGATCCTCTAGGGCCTCTGAGCTATTCCAGAAGTAGTG
AAGAGGCTTTTTTGGAGGCCTAGGCTTTTGCAAAAAGCTCCGGATCGATCCTGAGAACTTCAGGGTGAGT
TTGGGGACCCTTGATTGTTCTTTCTTTTTCGCTATTGTAAAATTCATGTTATATGGAGGGGGCAAAGTTT
TCAGGGTGTTGTTTAGAATGGGAAGATGTCCCTTGTATCACCATGGACCCTCATGATAATTTTGTTTCTT
TCACTTTCTACTCTGTTGACAACCATTGTCTCCTCTTATTTTCTTTTCATTTTCTGTAACTTTTTCGTTA
AACTTTAGCTTGCATTTGTAACGAATTTTTAAATTCACTTTTGTTTATTTGTCAGATTGTAAGTACTTTC
TCTAATCACTTTTTTTTCAAGGCAATCAGGGTATATTATATTGTACTTCAGCACAGTTTTAGAGAACAAT
TGTTATAATTAAATGATAAGGTAGAATATTTCTGCATATAAATTCTGGCTGGCGTGGAAATATTCTTATT
GGTAGAAACAACTACATCCTGGTCATCATCCTGCCTTTCTCTTTATGGTTACAATGATATACACTGTTTG
AGATGAGGATAAAATACTCTGAGTCCAAACCGGGCCCCTCTGCTAACCATGTTCATGCCTTCTTCTTTTT
CCTACAGCTCCTGGGCAACGTGCTGGTTATTGTGCTGTCTCATCATTTTGGCAAAGAATTGTAATACGAC
TCACTATAGGGCGAATTGATATGTCTAGATTAGATAAAAGTAAAGTGATTAACAGCGCATTAGAGCTGCT
TAATGAGGTCGGAATCGAAGGTTTAACAACCCGTAAACTCGCCCAGAAGCTAGGTGTAGAGCAGCCTACA
TTGTATTGGCATGTAAAAAATAAGCGGGCTTTGCTCGACGCCTTAGCCATTGAGATGTTAGATAGGCACC
ATACTCACTTTTGCCCTTTAGAAGGGGAAAGCTGGCAAGATTTTTTACGTAATAACGCTAAAAGTTTTAG
ATGTGCTTTACTAAGTCATCGCGATGGAGCAAAAGTACATTTAGGTACACGGCCTACAGAAAAACAGTAT
GAAACTCTCGAAAATCAATTAGCCTTTTTATGCCAACAAGGTTTTTCACTAGAGAATGCATTATATGCAC
TCAGCGCTGTGGGGCATTTTACTTTAGGTTGCGTATTGGAAGATCAAGAGCATCAAGTCGCTAAAGAAGA
AAGGGAAACACCTACTACTGATAGTATGCCGCCATTATTACGACAAGCTATCGAATTATTTGATCACCAA
GGTGCAGAGCCAGCCTTCTTATTCGGCCTTGAATTGATCATATGCGGATTAGAAAAACAACTTAAATGTG
AAAGTGGGTCCGCGTACAGCGGATCCCGGGAATTCAGATCTTATTAAAGCAGAACTTGTTTATTGCAGCT
TATAATGGTTACAAATAAAGCAATAGCATCACAAATTTCACAAATAAAGCATTTTTTTCACTGCATTCTA
GTTGTGGTTTGTCCAAACTCATCAATGTATCTTATCATGTCTGGTCGAATCCATGGCGCAGAACTGGTAG
GTATGGAAGATCCGCGTTGACATTGATTATTGACTAGTTATTAATAGTAATCAATTACGGGGTCATTAGT
TCATAGCCCATATATGGAGTTCCGCGTTACATAACTTACGGTAAATGGCCCGCCTGGCTGACCGCCCAAC
GACCCCCGCCCATTGACGTCAATAATGACGTATGTTCCCATAGTAACGCCAATAGGGACTTTCCATTGAC
GTCAATGGGTGGAGTATTTACGGTAAACTGCCCACTTGGCAGTACATCAAGTGTATCATATGCCAAGTAC
GCCCCCTATTGACGTCAATGACGGTAAATGGCCCGCCTGGCATTATGCCCAGTACATGACCTTATGGGAC
TTTCCTACTTGGCAGTACATCTACGTATTAGTCATCGCTATTACCATGGTGATGCGGTTTTGGCAGTACA
TCAATGGGCGTGGATAGCGGTTTGACTCACGGGGATTTCCAAGTCTCCACCCCATTGACGTCAATGGGAG
TTTGTTTTGGCACCAAAATCAACGGGACTTTCCAAAATGTCGTAACAACTCCGCCCCATTGACGCAAATG
GGCGGTAGGCGTGTACGGTGGGAGGTCTATATAAGCAGAGCTCTCCCTATCAGTGATAGAGATCTCCCTA
TCAGTGATAGAGATCGTCGACGAGCTCGTTTAGTGAACCGTCAGATCGCCTGGAGACGCCATCCACGCTG
TTTTGACCTCCATAGAAGACACCGGGACCGATCCAGCCTCCGGACTCTAGCGTTTAAACTTAAGCTTACC
ACCATGGATTATAAAGACGATGATGACAAGCACCACCACCACCACCACGACAAGGATTGTGAAATGAAAC
GCACCACACTGGACAGCCCTTTGGGGAAGCTGGAGCTGTCTGGTTGTGAGCAGGGTCTGCACGAAATAAT
TTTTCTGGGCAAGGGGACGTCTGCAGCTGATGCCGTGGAGGTCCCAGCCCCCGCTGCGGTTCTCGGAGGT
CCGGAGCCCCTGATGCAGGCTACAGCCTGGCTGAATGCCTATTTCCACCAGCCCGAGGCTATCGAAGAGT
TCCCCGTGCCGGCTCTTCACCATCCCGTTTTCCAGCAAGAGTCGTTCACCAGACAGGTGTTATGGAAGCT
GCTGAAGGTTGTGAAATTCGGAGAAGTGATTTCTTACTCTCACTTAGCAGCCCTGGCAGGCAACCCCGCA
GCCACGGCAGCAGTGAAGACGGCACTGAGTGGCAATCCTGTCCCTATCCTGATCCCGTGCCACAGAGTGG
TCCAGGGGGATTTGGATGTGGGCGGTTACGAGGGTGGACTGGCCGTGAAGGAATGGCTTCTGGCCCATGA
AGGCCACCGGTTGGGGAAGCCAGGCTTGGGATTCGAACTGGAGGTGCTGTTCCAGGGCCCCGGTACCGCC
ATCACAAGTTTGTACAAAAAAGCAGGCTTAATGGAGCTAGCGCAGGAAGCGCGGGAACTGGGTTGCTGGG
CGGTCGAAGAGATGGGGGTGCCCGTGGCGGCCCGGGCCCCGGAATCGACGCTGCGCAGGCTGTGTCTGGG
CCAGGGGGCTGACATCTGGGCCTACATCTTGCAGCATGTGCACAGTCAGAGGACTGTCAAGAAGATCCGG
GGAAACCTACTCTGGTATGGCCACCAGGACAGTCCACAGGTCCGTCGGAAGTTAGAGCTGGAAGCTGCTG
TGACCCGCCTGCGGGCAGAAATCCAGGAACTCGACCAGAGCCTGGAGCTGATGGAGCGAGACACTGAGGC
TCAGGACACGGCCATGGAGCAGGCACGTCAGCACACTCAAGACACCCAGCGTCGAGCTCTCCTCCTCCGG
GCCCAAGCTGGGGCCATGCGAAGACAGCAGCATACGCTCCGAGATCCCATGCAGCGGCTGCAGAATCAAC
TGAGGCGCCTGCAGGACATGGAGAGGAAAGCCAAAGTAGATGTGACCTTTGGATCCCTCACGTCGGCAGC
TCTGGGCCTGGAGCCCGTGGTCCTGCGTGATGTCCGAACAGCCTGCACCCTCCGGGCCCAGTTCCTGCAG
AACCTCCTGCTTCCCCAGGCCAAGAGGGGCAGCCTCCCAACCCCTCATGATGACCACTTTGGCACTTCGT
ACCAGCAGTGGCTGAGCTCAGTGGAGACGCTGCTGACAAACCACCCCCCAGGCCACGTCCTGGCTGCCTT
GGAGCACCTGGCTGCAGAGCGGGAGGCAGAGATTCGGTCCCTGTGCAGTGGGGATGGGCTTGGCGACACA
GAGATATCCAGACCCCAGGCCCCGGACCAGTCAGACTCCAGCCAGACCCTGCCGTCCATGGTTCATCTCA
TCCAGGAGGGCTGGCGGACTGTGGGTGTGCTGGTCTCCCAGCGGAGCACCCTCCTGAAGGAGCGGCAAGT
CTTGACCCAGCGCCTCCAGGGCCTGGTGGAGGAGGTGGAGAGACGCGTCCTGGGATCCAGTGAGAGGCAG
GTGCTGATACTGGGGCTTCGGCGCTGTTGCCTGTGGACGGAGCTCAAGGCCCTGCACGATCAGAGCCAGG
AGCTGCAGGATGCAGCTGGGCATCGGCAGCTCCTGCTGAGGGAGCTACAGGCCAAACAGCAGCGGATCCT
GCACTGGCGCCAGCTGGTGGAGGAGACCCAGGAACAGGTCCGCCTGCTCATCAAGGGAAACTCGGCCAGC
AAGACCCGCCTGTGCCGGAGCCCGGGGGAGGTGCTAGCTCTGGTCCAGCGAAAGGTGGTCCCTACATTTG
AGGCAGTGGCACCACAGAGCCGGGAGCTGCTGCGCTGTCTGGAGGAGGAAGTCCGGCATTTGCCCCACAT
TCTGTTGGGCACGCTGCTGCGGCACAGGCCGGGAGAGTTGAAGCCCCTGCCCACGGTCCTCCCATCCATC
CACCAGCTGCACCCCGCGTCCCCAAGGGGCTCCAGCTTCATAGCGCTGAGCCACAAGCTGGGGCTGCCTC
CAGGGAAGGCCTCGGAGCTGCTCCTGCCGGCGGCTGCCTCTCTTCGCCAGGACCTTCTGCTCCTGCAGGA
CCAGCGGAGCCTCTGGTGCTGGGATCTACTCCACATGAAGACCAGCCTGCCGCCAGGCCTTCCCACCCAG
GAGCTGCTGCAGATCCAGGCATCCCAGGAAAAACAGCAGAAAGAGAACCTGGGGCAGGCTCTGAAGAGGC
TGGAGAAGCTACTGAAACAGGCACTGGAGCGAATCCCTGAGCTGCAGGGGATCGTGGGGGACTGGTGGGA
GCAGCCAGGCCAGGCCGCCCTCTCTGAGGAGCTCTGCCAGGGCCTGTCCCTGCCCCAGTGGCGGCTGCGC
TGGGTTCAGGCCCAGGGGGCCCTGCAGAAGCTGTGCAGCTAATGATACCCAGCTTTC
