>Addgene plasmid #136810 | pEBTet-SNAP-KIAA0841 | depositor partial sequence | sequence record 264053 | Insert
ATGGGCGGTAGGCGTGTACGGTGGGAGGTCTATATAAGCAGAGCTCTCCCTATCAGTGATAGAGATCTCC
CTATCAGTGATAGAGATCGTCGACGAGCTCGTTTAGTGAACCGTCAGATCGCCTGGAGACGCCATCCACG
CTGTTTTGACCTCCATAGAAGACACCGGGACCGATCCAGCCTCCGGACTCTAGCGTTTAAACTTAAGCTT
ACCACCATGGATTATAAAGACGATGATGACAAGCACCACCACCACCACCACGACAAGGATTGTGAAATGA
AACGCACCACACTGGACAGCCCTTTGGGGAAGCTGGAGCTGTCTGGTTGTGAGCAGGGTCTGCACGAAAT
AATTTTTCTGGGCAAGGGGACGTCTGCAGCTGATGCCGTGGAGGTCCCAGCCCCCGCTGCGGTTCTCGGA
GGTCCGGAGCCCCTGATGCAGGCTACAGCCTGGCTGAATGCCTATTTCCACCAGCCCGAGGCTATCGAAG
AGTTCCCCGTGCCGGCTCTTCACCATCCCGTTTTCCAGCAAGAGTCGTTCACCAGACAGGTGTTATGGAA
GCTGCTGAAGGTTGTGAAATTCGGAGAAGTGATTTCTTACTCTCACTTAGCAGCCCTGGCAGGCAACCCC
GCAGCCACGGCAGCAGTGAAGACGGCACTGAGTGGCAATCCTGTCCCTATCCTGATCCCGTGCCACAGAG
TGGTCCAGGGGGATTTGGATGTGGGCGGTTACGAGGGTGGACTGGCCGTGAAGGAATGGCTTCTGGCCCA
TGAAGGCCACCGGTTGGGGAAGCCAGGCTTGGGATTCGAACTGGAGGTGCTGTTCCAGGGCCCCGGTACC
GCCATCACAAGTTTGTACAAAAAAGCAGGCTTAATGGAGCTAGCGCAGGAAGCGCGGGAACTGGGTTGCT
GGGCGGTCGAAGAGATGGGGGTGCCCGTGGCGGCCCGGGCCCCGGAATCGACGCTGCGCAGGCTGTGTCT
GGGCCAGGGGGCTGACATCTGGGCCTACATCTTGCAGCATGTGCACAGTCAGAGGACTGTCAAGAAGATC
CGGGGAAACCTACTCTGGTATGGCCACCAGGACAGTCCACAGGTCCGTCGGAAGTTAGAGCTGGAAGCTG
CTGTGACCCGCCTGCGGGCAGAAATCCAGGAACTCGACCAGAGCCTGGAGCTGATGGAGCGAGACACTGA
GGCTCAGGACACGGCCATGGAGCAGGCACGTCAGCACACTCAAGACACCCAGCGTCGAGCTCTCCTCCTC
CGGGCCCAAGCTGGGGCCATGCGAAGACAGCAGCATACGCTCCGAGATCCCATGCAGCGGCTGCAGAATC
AACTGAGGCGCCTGCAGGACATGGAGAGGAAAGCCAAAGTAGATGTGACCTTTGGATCCCTCACGTCGGC
AGCTCTGGGCCTGGAGCCCGTGGTCCTGCGTGATGTCCGAACAGCCTGCACCCTCCGGGCCCAGTTCCTG
CAGAACCTCCTGCTTCCCCAGGCCAAGAGGGGCAGCCTCCCAACCCCTCATGATGACCACTTTGGCACTT
CGTACCAGCAGTGGCTGAGCTCAGTGGAGACGCTGCTGACAAACCACCCCCCAGGCCACGTCCTGGCTGC
CTTGGAGCACCTGGCTGCAGAGCGGGAGGCAGAGATTCGGTCCCTGTGCAGTGGGGATGGGCTTGGCGAC
ACAGAGATATCCAGACCCCAGGCCCCGGACCAGTCAGACTCCAGCCAGACCCTGCCGTCCATGGTTCATC
TCATCCAGGAGGGCTGGCGGACTGTGGGTGTGCTGGTCTCCCAGCGGAGCACCCTCCTGAAGGAGCGGCA
AGTCTTGACCCAGCGCCTCCAGGGCCTGGTGGAGGAGGTGGAGAGACGCGTCCTGGGATCCAGTGAGAGG
CAGGTGCTGATACTGGGGCTTCGGCGCTGTTGCCTGTGGACGGAGCTCAAGGCCCTGCACGATCAGAGCC
AGGAGCTGCAGGATGCAGCTGGGCATCGGCAGCTCCTGCTGAGGGAGCTACAGGCCAAACAGCAGCGGAT
CCTGCACTGGCGCCAGCTGGTGGAGGAGACCCAGGAACAGGTCCGCCTGCTCATCAAGGGAAACTCGGCC
AGCAAGACCCGCCTGTGCCGGAGCCCGGGGGAGGTGCTAGCTCTGGTCCAGCGAAAGGTGGTCCCTACAT
TTGAGGCAGTGGCACCACAGAGCCGGGAGCTGCTGCGCTGTCTGGAGGAGGAAGTCCGGCATTTGCCCCA
CATTCTGTTGGGCACGCTGCTGCGGCACAGGCCGGGAGAGTTGAAGCCCCTGCCCACGGTCCTCCCATCC
ATCCACCAGCTGCACCCCGCGTCCCCAAGGGGCTCCAGCTTCATAGCGCTGAGCCACAAGCTGGGGCTGC
CTCCAGGGAAGGCCTCGGAGCTGCTCCTGCCGGCGGCTGCCTCTCTTCGCCAGGACCTTCTGCTCCTGCA
GGACCAGCGGAGCCTCTGGTGCTGGGATCTACTCCACATGAAGACCAGCCTGCCGCCAGGCCTTCCCACC
CAGGAGCTGCTGCAGATCCAGGCATCCCAGGAAAAACAGCAGAAAGAGAACCTGGGGCAGGCTCTGAAGA
GGCTGGAGAAGCTACTGAAACAGGCACTGGAGCGAATCCCTGAGCTGCAGGGGATCGTGGGGGACTGGTG
GGAGCAGCCAGGCCAGGCCGCCCTCTCTGAGGAGCTCTGCCAGGGCCTGTCCCTGCCCCAGTGGCGGCTG
CGCTGGGTTCAGGCCCAGGGGGCCCTGCAGAAGCTGTGCAGCTAA
